Addgene plasmid #241912: pDestTol2CR-QUAS:mNeonGreen-NES-P2A-mKate2-NLS
Purpose: Zebrafish transgenesis plasmid encoding cytoplasmic mNeonGreen-NES and mKate2-NLS separated by the P2A peptide, driven by the QUAS enhancer, and including a cmlc2:mKate2 cardiac transgenesis marker
Depositing lab: Balázs Enyedi. Depositing organization: Semmelweis University. Publication: Fibroblasts promote osmotic surveillance by wound-induced unique calcium patterns. Fazekas L, Kaszas D, Vamosi B, Tamas SX, Szollosi T, Mihalyi V, Dehne FG, Vago-Kiss K, Al-Sheraji NM, Paulovits B, Roux BT, Enyedi B. J Cell Biol. 2026 Jan 5;225(1):e202501165. doi: 10.1083/jcb.202501165. Epub 2025 Oct 22. PubMed 41123438.
Backbone
  Vector backbone: pDestTol2CR
  Backbone size w/o insert (bp): 7839
  Total vector size (bp): 8323
  Vector type: zebrafish Tol2 transgenesis
Growth in bacteria
  Bacterial resistance: Ampicillin, 100 μg/mL
  Growth temperature: 37°C
  Growth strain: DH5alpha
  Copy number: Unknown
Gene/Insert
  Gene/Insert name: QUAS enhancer driving mNeonGreen-NES and mKate2-NLS
  Insert size (bp): 1894
  Promoter: QUAS
  Cloning method: Gateway Cloning
  Sequencing primers: 5′ caactttgtatagaaaagttg
Terms and licenses: Academic/Nonprofit Terms; Industry Terms: Not Available to Industry
How to cite: pDestTol2CR-QUAS:mNeonGreen-NES-P2A-mKate2-NLS was a gift from Balázs Enyedi (Addgene plasmid # 241912 ; http://n2t.net/addgene:241912 ; RRID:Addgene_241912)
