[The description below was written by a language model from this plasmid's Addgene catalogue record and pLannotate feature annotations shown in this document.]
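Description:
pDestTol2CR-QUAS:mNeonGreen-NES-P2A-mKate2-NLS is a zebrafish Tol2 transgenesis plasmid assembled by multisite Gateway cloning into the pDestTol2CR destination backbone, giving a total size of 8,323 bp. It is maintained in E. coli through a high-copy ColE1/pUC-type origin and selected with ampicillin via the β-lactamase gene. pBluescript-derived remnants (lac promoter/operator, T3 promoter, a partial M13 origin) are also annotated. The Tol2 transposon arms are not annotated by name. A fragment matched to the medaka tyrosinase locus lies just upstream of the Gateway cassette, which may reflect Tol2's isolation from that locus, although the record does not say so.

The payload sits between attB4 and attB3 sites, with attB1 and attB2 marking the junctions of the three entry modules. The 5′ element supplies the QUAS enhancer together with a minimal TATA-box promoter fragment, so expression depends on the QF transcriptional activator of the Q binary system, supplied from a separate driver line. The middle element encodes mNeonGreen, described in the catalogue as carrying a nuclear export signal, although the NES is not separately annotated. The 3′ element adds a P2A ribosome-skipping peptide, mKate2, three tandem SV40 nuclear localisation signals and an SV40 polyadenylation signal. A single transcript therefore yields two separate proteins, green in the cytoplasm and red in the nucleus, allowing the two compartments of QF-expressing cells to be distinguished in live imaging.

On the opposite strand is a second cassette, a red fluorescent protein annotated as a TagRFP fragment, which corresponds to the mKate2 named in the catalogue, followed by a bGH polyadenylation signal. According to the record, this is driven by the cmlc2 cardiac promoter, which is not annotated, and it serves as a heart-fluorescence marker for identifying transgenic embryos.
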