Features (pLannotate 1.2.2; 31 found; start..end, strand, type, name):
     17..37      +  CDS            lacZα (fragment): LacZα fragment of β-galactosidase; lacZ fragment
     53..187     -  polyA_signal   SV40 poly(A) signal: SV40 polyadenylation signal
    210..293     -  CDS            large T antigen (fragment): large T antigen from SV40 (simian virus 40)
    309..533     -  polyA_signal   bGH poly(A) signal: bovine growth hormone polyadenylation signal
    647..1353    -  CDS            TagRFP (fragment): monomeric derivative of red fluorescent protein from Entacmaea quadricolor (Merzlyak et al., 2007) mammalian codon-optimized
   2815..2855    -  misc_feature   MCS (fragment): pBluescript multiple cloning site
   2868..2886    -  promoter       T3 promoter: promoter for bacteriophage T3 RNA polymerase
   2931..2947    -  protein_bind   lac operator: The lac repressor binds to the lac operator to inhibit transcription in E. coli. This inhibition can be relieved by adding lactose or isopropyl-β-D-thiogalactopyranoside (IPTG). lac repressor encoded by lacI
   2955..2985    -  promoter       lac promoter: promoter for the E. coli lac operon
   3000..3021    -  protein_bind   CAP binding site: CAP binding activates transcription in the presence of cAMP. E. coli catabolite activator protein
   3034..3126    -  CDS            lacI (fragment): lac repressor; lacI; The lac repressor binds to the lac operator to inhibit transcription in E. coli. This inhibition can be relieved by adding lactose or isopropyl-β-D-thiogalactopyranoside (IPTG).
   3309..3897    -  rep_origin     ori: high-copy-number ColE1/pMB1/pBR322/pUC origin of replication
   4068..4928    -  CDS            AmpR: β-lactamase; bla; confers resistance to ampicillin, carbenicillin, and related antibiotics
   4929..5033    -  promoter       AmpR promoter: bla
   5059..5280    -  rep_origin     M13 ori (fragment) (sequence partly withheld): M13 bacteriophage origin of replication; arrow indicates direction of (+) strand synthesis
   5280..5567    +  CDS            tyr (fragment) (sequence partly withheld): TYRO_ORYLA - Also known as tyro. Experimental evidence at transcript level: Swiss-Prot protein existence level 2. This is a copper-containing oxidase that functions in the formation of pigments such as melanins and other polyphenolic compounds. From Oryzias latipes (Japanese rice fish) (Japanese killifish).
   6149..6169    +  protein_bind   attB4: mutant version of attB; core recombination site for the Gateway® BP reaction BP Clonase™
   6278..6295    +  promoter       minP (fragment): minimal TATA-box promoter with low basal activity
   6361..6381    +  protein_bind   attB1: mutant version of attB; core recombination site for the Gateway® BP reaction BP Clonase™
   6408..7115    +  CDS            mNeonGreen: mNeonGreen is a basic (constitutively fluorescent) green/yellow fluorescent protein published in 2013, derived from Branchiostoma lanceolatum. It is reported to be a very rapidly-maturing monomer with moderate acid sensitivity.
   7162..7182    -  protein_bind   attB2: mutant version of attB; core recombination site for the Gateway® BP reaction BP Clonase™
   7194..7250    +  CDS            P2A: 2A peptide from porcine teschovirus-1 polyprotein Eukaryotic ribosomes fail to insert a peptide bond between the Gly and Pro residues, yielding separate polypeptides.
   7251..7946    +  CDS            mKate2: mKate2 is a basic (constitutively fluorescent) red fluorescent protein published in 2009, derived from Entacmaea quadricolor. It is reported to be a rapidly-maturing monomer with moderate acid sensitivity.
   7956..7981    +  misc_feature   MCS (fragment): multiple cloning site
   7992..8012    +  CDS            SV40 NLS: nuclear localization signal of SV40 (simian virus 40) large T antigen
   8016..8036    +  CDS            SV40 NLS: nuclear localization signal of SV40 (simian virus 40) large T antigen
   8040..8060    +  CDS            SV40 NLS: nuclear localization signal of SV40 (simian virus 40) large T antigen
   8063..8088    +  misc_feature   MCS (fragment): multiple cloning site
   8097..8114    -  promoter       T7 promoter (fragment): promoter for bacteriophage T7 RNA polymerase
   8119..8253    -  polyA_signal   SV40 poly(A) signal: SV40 polyadenylation signal
   8316..13      -  protein_bind   attB3 (across the origin): mutant version of attB; core recombination site for the Gateway® BP reaction BP Clonase™
>Addgene plasmid #241912 | pDestTol2CR-QUAS:mNeonGreen-NES-P2A-mKate2-NLS | addgene full sequence | sequence record 487154 | Addgene NGS Result
TTATACATAGTTGATAATTCACTGGCCGTCGTTTTACGGTACCATCGATGATGATCCAGACATGATAAGA
TACATTGATGAGTTTGGACAAACCACAACTAGAATGCAGTGAAAAAAATGCTTTATTTGTGAAATTTGTG
ATGCTATTGCTTTATTTGTAACCATTATAAGCTGCAATAAACAAGTTAACAACAACAATTGCATTCATTT
TATGTTTCAGGTTCAGGGGGAGGTGTGGGAGGTTTTTTAAAGCAAGTAAAACCTCTACAAATGTGGTATG
GCTGATTATGATCCTCTAGATCAGATCTCCATAGAGCCCACCGCATCCCCAGCATGCCTGCTATTGTCTT
CCCAATCCTCCCCCTTGCTGTCCTGCCCCACCCCACCCCCCAGAATAGAATGACACCTACTCAGACAATG
CGATGCAATTTCCTCATTTTATTAGGAAAGGACAGTGGGAGTGGCACCTTCCAGGGTCAAGGAAGGCACG
GGGGAGGGGCAAACAACAGATGGCTGGCAACTAGAAGGCACAGTCGAGGCTGATCAGCGGGTTTAAACGG
GCCCTCTAGACTCGAGCGGCCGCCACTGTGCTGGATATCTGCAGAATTCACCTGCTCCTCCTGCTCCCGC
TGCTGCGCCTCCGGACAGTTTGTGCCCCAGTTTGCTAGGGAGGTCGCAGTATCTGGCCACAGCCACCTCG
TGCTGCTCGACGTAGGTCTCTTTGTCGGCCTCCTTGATTCTTTCCAGTCTTCTGTCCACATAGTAGACGC
CGGGCATCTTGAGGTTCTTAGCGGGTTTCTTGGATCTGTATGTGGTCTTCAAGTTGCAGATCAGGTGGCC
CCCGCCCACGAGCTTCAGGGCCATGTCGGCTCTGCCTTCCAGGCCGCCGTCAGCGGGGTACAGGGTCTCG
GTGGAGGCCTCCCAGCCGAGTGTTTTCTTCTGCATCACAGGGCCGTTGGATGGGAAGTTCACCCCTCTGA
TCTTGACGTTGTAGATGAGGCAGCCGTCCTGGAGGCTGGTGTCCTGGGTAGCGGTCAGCACGCCCCCGTC
TTCGTATGTGGTGACTCTCTCCCATGTGAAGCCCTCAGGGAAGGACTGCTTAAAGAAGTCGGGGATGCCC
TGGGTGTGGTTGATGAAGGTTTTGCTGCCGTACATGAAGCTGGTAGCCAGGATGTCGAAGGCGAAGGGGA
GAGGGCCGCCCTCGACGGCCTTGATTCTCATGGTCTGGGTGCCCTCGTAGGGCTTGCCTTCGCCCTCGGA
TGTGCACTTGAAGTGGTGGTTGTTCACGGTGCCCTCCATGTACAGCTTCATGTGCATGTTCTCCTTAATC
AGCTCTTCGCCCTTAGACACCATGGTGGCGGTCACTGTCTGCTTTGCTGTTGGTCTGGGCTCCTGGGTCA
CTGGCTTACTAATGGAGTCTTTATGTATGAGGACTCTTATCAATTGTTCTTCTATAAAGGTCTGCAGTGT
TTCTGTTCGTCCCCTACATGGACACCCAGAGCCTCCTAAATACAGGAGCCCTGATAACTGCACAAGTGCT
CAGATTCCAGCAGGGTGGAAAATGAGATAAAGTGTGCAGATGGGGAGGGGGACGTGAATGAGAGATTTGA
GGGATGAAAAGGATGGATGAACGCATTGAAAATAGCCCCTTTCACAAAATAATACCAGTAAATTGTCATA
TAATTAATGACCAGACCTTTACCTGTAAATGATGTGATGTTCATATACAGAAGAATGCCAACAATTTACA
GATGATTTTACAAATTCTTAATTTTCCTTTTCTAAATGGATTTGTTCACACATTATCTCTTCAAAGCAAT
TGAATTTTCTGGAAAAGATTGGCTGTGTGTGTAAAAGGTGCTACTGAGGAATTTAATGTGACATGGAATG
AAGCAAACAGCAGCCTAAGACAGGATGGCAGGAAAAATGTCACATGTTTAAAATAAGAGTGAAACCAACG
ACCTGGACTTATAGAGACTGTGTGTCCTTAGGCAAAGCTCTTGTACAAACAGTGCTTGTGACTGTGAAAT
TCGGGGTTTGCCTGGATTGTGTTAAATGTGTGCTTGGATGTATCATAAAAAAGAATCGGTTCTCTGTATT
TGACATTTTCTGTAATTTATCTAAAGTTACAACTGGCTATGCCTGATTTTTATCACTATTGAATCAATCA
TTTTAAAGAATGTTAAGTCTGCTGATTTGGAGAGCTCATTTACATTTATTTTGAATGTCTCTTATTTAAC
ACAACTGATTTAAGCTTTAGATCTGCGAAGATACGGCCACGGGTGCTCTTGATCCTGTGGCTGATTTTGG
ACTGTGCTGCTCGCAGCTGCTGATGAATCACATACTTCCTCCATTTTCTTCCACTGATTGACTGTTATAA
TTTCCCTAATTTCCAGGTCAAGGTGCTGTGCATTGTGGTAATAGATGTGACATGACGTCACTTCCAAAGG
ACCAATGAACATGTCTGACCAATTTCATATAATGTGAAAACGATTTTCATAGGCAGAATAAATAACATTT
AAATTAAACTGGGCATCAGCGCAATTCAATTGGTTTGGTAATAGCAAGGGAAAATAGAATGAAGTGATCT
CCAAAAAATAAGTACTTTTTGACTGTAAATAAAATTGTAAGGAGTAAAAAGTACTTTTTTTTCTAAAAAA
ATGTAATTAAGTAAAAGTAAAAGTATTGATTTTTAATTGTACTCAAGTAAAGTAAAAATCCCCAAAAATA
ATACTTAAGTACAGTAATCAAGTAAAATTACTCAAGTACTTTACACCTCTGGTTCTTGACCCCCTACCTT
CAGCAAGCCCAGCAGATCCACTAGTTCTAGAGCGGCCGCCACCGCGGTGGAGCTCCAGCTTTTGTTCCCT
TTAGTGAGGGTTAATTGCGCGCTTGGCGTAATCATGGTCATAGCTGTTTCCTGTGTGAAATTGTTATCCG
CTCACAATTCCACACAACATACGAGCCGGAAGCATAAAGTGTAAAGCCTGGGGTGCCTAATGAGTGAGCT
AACTCACATTAATTGCGTTGCGCTCACTGCCCGCTTTCCAGTCGGGAAACCTGTCGTGCCAGCTGCATTA
ATGAATCGGCCAACGCGCGGGGAGAGGCGGTTTGCGTATTGGGCGCTCTTCCGCTTCCTCGCTCACTGAC
TCGCTGCGCTCGGTCGTTCGGCTGCGGCGAGCGGTATCAGCTCACTCAAAGGCGGTAATACGGTTATCCA
CAGAATCAGGGGATAACGCAGGAAAGAACATGTGAGCAAAAGGCCAGCAAAAGGCCAGGAACCGTAAAAA
GGCCGCGTTGCTGGCGTTTTTCCATAGGCTCCGCCCCCCTGACGAGCATCACAAAAATCGACGCTCAAGT
CAGAGGTGGCGAAACCCGACAGGACTATAAAGATACCAGGCGTTTCCCCCTGGAAGCTCCCTCGTGCGCT
CTCCTGTTCCGACCCTGCCGCTTACCGGATACCTGTCCGCCTTTCTCCCTTCGGGAAGCGTGGCGCTTTC
TCATAGCTCACGCTGTAGGTATCTCAGTTCGGTGTAGGTCGTTCGCTCCAAGCTGGGCTGTGTGCACGAA
CCCCCCGTTCAGCCCGACCGCTGCGCCTTATCCGGTAACTATCGTCTTGAGTCCAACCCGGTAAGACACG
ACTTATCGCCACTGGCAGCAGCCACTGGTAACAGGATTAGCAGAGCGAGGTATGTAGGCGGTGCTACAGA
GTTCTTGAAGTGGTGGCCTAACTACGGCTACACTAGAAGAACAGTATTTGGTATCTGCGCTCTGCTGAAG
CCAGTTACCTTCGGAAAAAGAGTTGGTAGCTCTTGATCCGGCAAACAAACCACCGCTGGTAGCGGTGGTT
TTTTTGTTTGCAAGCAGCAGATTACGCGCAGAAAAAAAGGATCTCAAGAAGATCCTTTGATCTTTTCTAC
GGGGTCTGACGCTCAGTGGAACGAAAACTCACGTTAAGGCATTTTGGTCATGAGATTATCAAAAAGGATC
TTCACCTAGATCCTTTTAAATTAAAAATGAAGTTTTAAATCAATCTAAAGTATATATGAGTAAACTTGGT
CTGACAGTTACCAATGCTTAATCAGTGAGGCACCTATCTCAGCGATCTGTCTATTTCGTTCATCCATAGT
TGCCTGACTCCCCGTCGTGTAGATAACTACGATACGGGAGGGCTTACCATCTGGCCCCAGTGCTGCAATG
ATACCGCGAGACCCACGCTCACCGGCTCCAGATTTATCAGCAATAAACCAGCCAGCCGGAAGGGCCGAGC
GCAGAAGTGGTCCTGCAACTTTATCCGCCTCCATCCAGTCTATTAATTGTTGCCGGGAAGCTAGAGTAAG
TAGTTCGCCAGTTAATAGTTTGCGCAACGTTGTTGCCATTGCTACAGGCATCGTGGTGTCACGCTCGTCG
TTTGGTATGGCTTCATTCAGCTCCGGTTCCCAACGATCAAGGCGAGTTACATGATCCCCCATGTTGTGCA
AAAAAGCGGTTAGCTCCTTCGGTCCTCCGATCGTTGTCAGAAGTAAGTTGGCCGCAGTGTTATCACTCAT
GGTTATGGCAGCACTGCATAATTCTCTTACTGTCATGCCATCCGTAAGATGCTTTTCTGTGACTGGTGAG
TACTCAACCAAGTCATTCTGAGAATAGTGTATGCGGCGACCGAGTTGCTCTTGCCCGGCGTCAATACGGG
ATAATACCGCGCCACATAGCAGAACTTTAAAAGTGCTCATCATTGGAAAACGTTCTTCGGGGCGAAAACT
CTCAAGGATCTTACCGCTGTTGAGATCCAGTTCGATGTAACCCACTCGTGCACCCAACTGATCTTCAGCA
TCTTTTACTTTCACCAGCGTTTCTGGGTGAGCAAAAACAGGAAGGCAAAATGCCGCAAAAAAGGGAATAA
GGGCGACACGGAAATGTTGAATACTCATACTCTTCCTTTTTCAATATTATTGAAGCATTTATCAGGGTTA
TTGTCTCATGAGCGGATACATATTTGAATGTATTTAGAAAAATAAACAAATAGGGGTTCCGCGCACATTT
CCCCGAAAAGTGCCACCTAAATTGTAAGCGTTAATATTTTGTTAAAATTCGCGTTAAATTTTTGTTAAAT
CAGCTCATTTTTTAACCAATAGGCCGAAATCGGCAAAATCCCTTATAAATCAAAAGAATAGACCGAGATA
GGGT
[37 nt withheld, positions 5185-5221]
AAAGAACGTGGACTCCAACGTCAAAGG
[32 nt withheld, positions 5249-5280]
GCTGGCTAAGAACTCATCAGCCTCCCCGGTCCATCTACCCACGTACCAATGCACCAATTGGCCACAATGA
CGGCTACTACATGGTGCCATTCCTTCCTCTTTATAGGAATGGAGACTACCTCCTGTCCAACAATGCTCTT
GGATACGAGTACGCCTACCTGTTGGACCCAGGTCATTGCACAACACCAGAAATGCCCTCTGATCTGCAAA
AGACGTGAATATCTGTTCAGACACCCATATCCACTCTGTTCCACACAGGTCAGAGGTTTGTCCAGGAGTT
CTTGACAGAGGTGTAAAAAGTACTCAAAAATTTTACTCAAGTGAAAGTACAAGTACTTAGGGAAAATTTT
ACTCAATTAAAAGTAAAAGTATCTGGCTAGAATCTTACTTGAGTAAAAGTAAAAAAGTACTCCATTAAAA
TTGTACTTGAGTATTAAGGAAGTAAAAGTAAAAGCAAGAAAGAAAACTAGAGATTCTTGTTTAAGCTTTT
AATCTCAAAAAACATTAAATGAAATGCATACAAGGTTTTATCCTGCTTTAGAACTGTTTGTATTTAATTA
TCAAACTATAAGACAGACAATCTAATGCCAGTACACGCTACTCAAAGTTGTAAAACCTCAGATTTAACTT
CAGTAGAAGCTGATTCTCAAAATTGTTAGTGTCAAGCCTAGCTCTTTTGGGGCTGAAAAGCAATCCTGCA
GTGCTGAAAAGCCTCTCACAGGCAGCCGATGCGGGAAGAGGTGTATTAGTCTTGATAGAGAGGCTGCAAA
TAGCAGGAAACGTGAGCAGAGACTCCCTGGTGTCTGAAACACAGGCCAGATGGGCCCTCGAGCAGGAAAC
AGCTATGACCATGATTACGCCAAGCTATCAACTTTGTATAGAAAAGTTGGGGTAATCGCTTATCCTCGGA
TAAACAATTATCCTCACGGGTAATCGCTTATCCGCTCGGGTAATCGCTTATCCTCGGGTAATCGCTTATC
CTTGCAAGGGTCGACTCTAGAGGGTATATAATGGATCCCATCGCGTCTCAGCCTCACTTTGAGCTCCTCC
ACACGAATTCCCTCGACCTCGAAGACGCGTCAAGTTTGTACAAAAAAGCAGGCTGGACGGATCCACCGGT
CGCCACCATGGTGAGCAAGGGCGAGGAGGATAACATGGCCTCTCTCCCAGCGACACATGAGTTACACATC
TTTGGCTCCATCAACGGTGTGGACTTTGACATGGTGGGTCAGGGCACCGGCAATCCAAATGATGGTTATG
AGGAGTTAAACCTGAAGTCCACCAAGGGTGACCTCCAGTTCTCCCCCTGGATTCTGGTCCCTCATATCGG
GTATGGCTTCCATCAGTACCTGCCCTACCCTGACGGGATGTCGCCTTTCCAGGCCGCCATGGTAGATGGC
TCCGGCTACCAAGTCCATCGCACAATGCAGTTTGAAGATGGTGCCTCCCTTACTGTTAACTACCGCTACA
CCTACGAGGGAAGCCACATCAAAGGAGAGGCCCAGGTGAAGGGGACTGGTTTCCCTGCTGACGGTCCTGT
GATGACCAACTCGCTGACCGCTGCGGACTGGTGCAGGTCGAAGAAGACTTACCCCAACGACAAAACCATC
ATCAGTACCTTTAAGTGGAGTTACACCACTGGAAATGGCAAGCGCTACCGGAGCACTGCGCGGACCACCT
ACACCTTTGCCAAGCCAATGGCGGCTAACTATCTGAAGAACCAGCCGATGTACGTGTTCCGTAAGACGGA
GCTCAAGCACTCCAAGACCGAGCTCAACTTCAAGGAGTGGCAAAAGGCCTTTACCGATGTGATGGGCATG
GACGAGCTGTACAAGGAGCTGCAGAACAAGCTGGAAGAGTTGGATCTGGACTCTCGAGACCCAGCTTTCT
TGTACAAAGTGGGGGGATCCGGAGCCACGAACTTCTCTCTGTTAAAGCAAGCAGGAGACGTGGAAGAAAA
CCCCGGTCCTATGGTGTCTGAGCTGATTAAGGAGAACATGCACATGAAGCTGTACATGGAGGGCACCGTG
AACAACCACCACTTCAAGTGCACATCCGAGGGCGAAGGCAAGCCCTACGAGGGCACCCAGACCATGAGAA
TCAAGGCCGTCGAGGGCGGCCCTCTCCCCTTCGCCTTCGACATCCTGGCTACCAGCTTCATGTACGGCAG
CAAAACCTTCATCAACCACACCCAGGGCATCCCCGACTTCTTTAAGCAGTCCTTCCCTGAGGGCTTCACA
TGGGAGAGAGTCACCACATACGAAGACGGGGGCGTGCTGACCGCTACCCAGGACACCAGCCTCCAGGACG
GCTGCCTCATCTACAACGTCAAGATCAGAGGGGTGAACTTCCCATCCAACGGCCCTGTGATGCAGAAGAA
AACACTCGGCTGGGAGGCCTCCACCGAGACCCTGTACCCCGCTGACGGCGGCCTGGAAGGCAGAGCCGAC
ATGGCCCTGAAGCTCGTGGGCGGGGGCCACCTGATCTGCAACTTGAAGACCACATACAGATCCAAGAAAC
CCGCTAAGAACCTCAAGATGCCCGGCGTCTACTATGTGGACAGAAGACTGGAAAGAATCAAGGAGGCCGA
CAAAGAGACCTACGTCGAGCAGCACGAGGTGGCTGTGGCCAGATACTGCGACCTCCCTAGCAAACTGGGG
CACAGAGGCGGTGGAAGATCTCGAGCTCAAGCTTCGAATTCCCGGGTCGATCCAAAAAAGAAGAGAAAGG
TAGATCCAAAAAAGAAGAGAAAGGTAGATCCAAAAAAGAAGAGAAAGGTATAGGTACCGCGGGCCCGGGA
TCCACCGGATCTAGAACTATAGTGAGTCGTATTACGTAGATCCAGACATGATAAGATACATTGATGAGTT
TGGACAAACCACAACTAGAATGCAGTGAAAAAAATGCTTTATTTGTGAAATTTGTGATGCTATTGCTTTA
TTTGTAACCATTATAAGCTGCAATAAACAAGTTAACAACAACAATTGCATTCATTTTATGTTTCAGGTTC
AGGGGGAGGTGTGGGAGGTTTTTTCCAACTTTA
